>Addgene plasmid #143368 | TFORF2382 | addgene full sequence | sequence record 400286 | Addgene NGS Result
TTAATGTAGTCTTATGCAATACTCTTGTAGTCTTGCAACATGGTAACGATGAGTTAGCAACATGCCTTAC
AAGGAGAGAAAAAGCACCGTGCATGCCGATTGGTGGAAGTAAGGTGGTACGATCGTGCCTTATTAGGAAG
GCAACAGACGGGTCTGACATGGATTGGACGAACCACTGAATTGCCGCATTGCAGAGATATTGTATTTAAG
TGCCTAGCTCGATACATAAACGGGTCTCTCTGGTTAGACCAGATCTGAGCCTGGGAGCTCTCTGGCTAAC
TAGGGAACCCACTGCTTAAGCCTCAATAAAGCTTGCCTTGAGTGCTTCAAGTAGTGTGTGCCCGTCTGTT
GTGTGACTCTGGTAACTAGAGATCCCTCAGACCCTTTTAGTCAGTGTGGAAAATCTCTAGCAGTGGCGCC
CGAACAGGGACTTGAAAGCGAAAGGGAAACCAGAGGAGCTCTCTCGACGCAGGACTCGGCTTGCTGAAGC
GCGCACGGCAAGAGGCGAGGGGCGGCGACTGGTGAGTACGCCAAAAATTTTGACTAGCGGAGGCTAGAAG
GAGAGAGATGGGTGCGAGAGCGTCAGTATTAAGCGGGGGAGAATTAGATCGCGATGGGAAAAAATTCGGT
TAAGGCCAGGGGGAAAGAAAAAATATAAATTAAAACATATAGTATGGGCAAGCAGGGAGCTAGAACGATT
CGCAGTTAATCCTGGCCTGTTAGAAACATCAGAAGGCTGTAGACAAATACTGGGACAGCTACAACCATCC
CTTCAGACAGGATCAGAAGAACTTAGATCATTATATAATACAGTAGCAACCCTCTATTGTGTGCATCAAA
GGATAGAGATAAAAGACACCAAGGAAGCTTTAGACAAGATAGAGGAAGAGCAAAACAAAAGTAAGACCAC
CGCACAGCAAGCGGCCGCTGATCTTCAGACCTGGAGGAGGAGATATGAGGGACAATTGGAGAAGTGAATT
ATATAAATATAAAGTAGTAAAAATTGAACCATTAGGAGTAGCACCCACCAAGGCAAAGAGAAGAGTGGTG
CAGAGAGAAAAAAGAGCAGTGGGAATAGGAGCTTTGTTCCTTGGGTTCTTGGGAGCAGCAGGAAGCACTA
TGGGCGCAGCGTCAATGACGCTGACGGTACAGGCCAGACAATTATTGTCTGGTATAGTGCAGCAGCAGAA
CAATTTGCTGAGGGCTATTGAGGCGCAACAGCATCTGTTGCAACTCACAGTCTGGGGCATCAAGCAGCTC
CAGGCAAGAATCCTGGCTGTGGAAAGATACCTAAAGGATCAACAGCTCCTGGGGATTTGGGGTTGCTCTG
GAAAACTCATTTGCACCACTGCTGTGCCTTGGAATGCTAGTTGGAGTAATAAATCTCTGGAACAGATTTG
GAATCACACGACCTGGATGGAGTGGGACAGAGAAATTAACAATTACACAAGCTTAATACACTCCTTAATT
GAAGAATCGCAAAACCAGCAAGAAAAGAATGAACAAGAATTATTGGAATTAGATAAATGGGCAAGTTTGT
GGAATTGGTTTAACATAACAAATTGGCTGTGGTATATAAAATTATTCATAATGATAGTAGGAGGCTTGGT
AGGTTTAAGAATAGTTTTTGCTGTACTTTCTATAGTGAATAGAGTTAGGCAGGGATATTCACCATTATCG
TTTCAGACCCACCTCCCAACCCCGAGGGGACCCATGCATTGCATCTCAATTAGTCAGCAACCAGGTGTGG
AAAGTCCCCAGGCTCCCCAGCAGGCAGAAGTATGCAAAGCATGCGTCTCAATTAGTCAGCAACCATAGTC
CCGCCCCTAACTCCGCCCATCCCGCCCCTAACTCCGCCCAGTTCCGCCCATTCTCCGCCCCATGGCTGAC
TAATTTTTTTTATTTATGCAGAGGCCGAGGCCGCCTCGGCCTCTGAGCTATTCCAGAAGTAGTGAGGAGG
CTTTTTTGGAGGCCTAGGCTTTTGCAAAAAGCTTTCTAGAGGTACCACCGGAGCTTACCATGACCGAGTA
CAAGCCCACGGTGCGCCTCGCCACCCGCGACGACGTCCCCAGGGCCGTACGCACCCTCGCCGCCGCGTTC
GCCGACTACCCCGCCACGCGCCACACCGTCGATCCGGACCGCCACATCGAGCGGGTCACCGAGCTGCAAG
AACTCTTCCTCACGCGCGTCGGGCTCGACATCGGCAAGGTGTGGGTCGCGGACGACGGCGCCGCCGTGGC
GGTCTGGACCACGCCGGAGAGCGTCGAAGCGGGGGCGGTGTTCGCCGAGATCGGCCCGCGCATGGCCGAG
TTGAGCGGTTCCCGGCTGGCCGCGCAGCAACAGATGGAAGGCCTCCTGGCGCCGCACCGGCCCAAGGAGC
CCGCGTGGTTCCTGGCCACCGTCGGCGTCTCGCCCGACCACCAGGGCAAGGGTCTGGGCAGCGCCGTCGT
GCTCCCCGGAGTGGAGGCGGCCGAGCGCGCCGGGGTGCCCGCCTTCCTGGAGACCTCCGCGCCCCGCAAC
CTCCCCTTCTACGAGCGGCTCGGCTTCACCGTCACCGCCGACGTCGAGGTGCCCGAAGGACCGCGCACCT
GGTGCATGACCCGCAAGCCCGGTGCCAGTTAACGAATTCTAGATCTTGAGACAAATGGCAGTATTCATCC
ACAATTTTAAAAGAAAAGGGGGGATTGGGGGGTACAGTGCAGGGGAAAGAATAGTAGACATAATAGCAAC
AGACATACAAACTAAAGAATTACAAAAACAAATTACAAAAATTCAAAATTTTCGGGTTTATTACAGGGAC
AGCAGAGATCCACTTTGGCGCCGGCTCGAGGCCTGCAGGTGCAAAGATGGATAAAGTTTTAAACAGAGAG
GAATCTTTGCAGCTAATGGACCTTCTAGGTCTTGAAAGGAGTGGGAATTGGCTCCGGTGCCCGTCAGTGG
GCAGAGCGCACATCGCCCACAGTCCCCGAGAAGTTGGGGGGAGGGGTCGGCAATTGAACCGGTGCCTAGA
GAAGGTGGCGCGGGGTAAACTGGGAAAGTGATGTCGTGTACTGGCTCCGCCTTTTTCCCGAGGGTGGGGG
AGAACCGTATATAAGTGCAGTAGTCGCCGTGAACGTTCTTTTTCGCAACGGGTTTGCCGCCAGAACACAG
GTAAGTGCCGTGTGTGGTTCCCGCGGGCCTGGCCTCTTTACGGGTTATGGCCCTTGCGTGCCTTGAATTA
CTTCCACCTGGCTGCAGTACGTGATTCTTGATCCCGAGCTTCGGGTTGGAAGTGGGTGGGAGAGTTCGAG
GCCTTGCGCTTAAGGAGCCCCTTCGCCTCGTGCTTGAGTTGAGGCCTGGCCTGGGCGCTGGGGCCGCCGC
GTGCGAATCTGGTGGCACCTTCGCGCCTGTCTCGCTGCTTTCGATAAGTCTCTAGCCATTTAAAATTTTT
GATGACCTGCTGCGACGCTTTTTTTCTGGCAAGATAGTCTTGTAAATGCGGGCCAAGATCTGCACACTGG
TATTTCGGTTTTTGGGGCCGCGGGCGGCGACGGGGCCCGTGCGTCCCAGCGCACATGTTCGGCGAGGCGG
GGCCTGCGAGCGCGGCCACCGAGAATCGGACGGGGGTAGTCTCAAGCTGGCCGGCCTGCTCTGGTGCCTG
GCCTCGCGCCGCCGTGTATCGCCCCGCCCTGGGCGGCAAGGCTGGCCCGGTCGGCACCAGTTGCGTGAGC
GGAAAGATGGCCGCTTCCCGGCCCTGCTGCAGGGAGCTCAAAATGGAGGACGCGGCGCTCGGGAGAGCGG
GCGGGTGAGTCACCCACACAAAGGAAAAGGGCCTTTCCGTCCTCAGCCGTCGCTTCATGTGACTCCACGG
AGTACCGGGCGCCGTCCAGGCACCTCGATTAGTTCTCGAGCTTTTGGAGTACGTCGTCTTTAGGTTGGGG
GGAGGGGTTTTATGCGATGGAGTTTCCCCACACTGAGTGGGTGGAGACTGAAGTTAGGCCAGCTTGGCAC
TTGATGTAATTCTCCTTGGAATTTGCCCTTTTTGAGTTTGGATCTTGGTTCATTCTCAAGCCTCAGACAG
TGGTTCAAAGTTTTTTTCTTCCATTTCAGGTGTCGTGAGGCTAGCACCGCCACCATGGCTGAGGACTGGC
TGGACTGCCCGGCCCTGGGCCCTGGCTGGAAGCGCCGCGAAGTCTTTCGCAAGTCAGGGGCCACCTGTGG
ACGCTCAGACACCTATTACCAGAGCCCCACAGGAGACAGGATCCGAAGCAAAGTTGAGCTGACTCGATAC
CTGGGCCCTGCGTGTGATCTCACCCTCTTCGACTTCAAACAAGGCATCTTGTGCTATCCAGCCCCCAAGG
CCCATCCCGTGGCGGTTGCCAGCAAGAAGCGAAAGAAGCCTTCAAGGCCAGCCAAGACTCGGAAACGTCA
GGTTGGACCCCAGAGTGGTGAGGTCAGGAAGGAGGCCCCGAGGGATGAGACCAAGGCTGACACTGACACA
GCCCCAGCTTCATTCCCTGCTCCTGGGTGCTGTGAGAACTGTGGAATCAGCTTCTCAGGGGATGGCACCC
AAAGGCAGCGGCTCAAAACGTTGTGCAAAGACTGTCGAGCACAGAGAATTGCCTTCAACCGGGAACAGAG
AATGTTTAAGCGTGTGGGCTGTGGGGAGTGTGCAGCCTGCCAGGTAACAGAAGACTGTGGGGCCTGCTCC
ACCTGCCTCCTGCAGCTGCCCCATGATGTGGCATCGGGGCTGTTCTGCAAGTGTGAACGGAGACGCTGCC
TCCGGATTGTGGAAAGGAGCCGAGGGTGTGGAGTATGCCGGGGCTGTCAGACCCAAGAGGATTGTGGCCA
TTGCCCCATCTGCCTTCGCCCTCCCCGCCCTGGTCTCAGGCGCCAGTGGAAATGTGTCCAGCGACGTTGC
CTACGGGGTAAACATGCCCGCCGCAAGGGAGGCTGTGACTCCAAGATGGCTGCCAGGCGGCGCCCCGGAG
CCCAGCCACTGCCTCCACCACCCCCATCACAGTCCCCAGAGCCCACAGAGCCGCAGCCCTACACGAACCG
CCGGCAGAACCGCAAGTGCGGGGCCTGTGCAGCCTGCCTACGGCGGATGGACTGTGGCCGCTGCGACTTC
TGCTGCGACAAGCCCAAATTCGGGGGCAGCAACCAGAAGCGCCAGAAGTGTCGTTGGCGCCAATGCCTGC
AGTTTGCCATGAAGCGGCTGCTGCCCAGTGTCTGGTCAGAGTCTGAGGATGGGGCAGGATCGCCCCCACC
TTACCGTCGTCGAAAGAGGCCCAGCTCTGCCCGACGGCACCATCTTGGCCCTACCTTGAAGCCCACCTTG
GCTACACGCACAGCCCAACCAGACCATACCCAGGCTCCAACGAAGCAGGAAGCAGGTGGTGGCTTTGTGC
TGCCCCCGCCTGGCACTGACCTTGTGTTTTTACGGGAAGGCGCAAGCAGTCCTGTGCAGGTGCCGGGCCC
TGTTGCAGCTTCCACAGAAGCCCTGTTGCAGGCAGTAGACCCAGGCCTGCCTTCTGTGAAGCAAGAGCCA
CCTGACCCAGAGGAGGACAAGGAGGAGAACAAGGATGATTCTGCCTCCAAATTGGCCCCAGAGGAAGAGG
CAGGAGGGGCTGGCACACCCGTGATCACGGAGATTTTCAGCCTGGGTGGAACCCGCTTCCGAGATACAGC
AGTCTGGTTGCCAAGTCTGCAGGGCAGGCACTCGGGAAGGGAAGATGGATGTAAAGTGTGGGAGACCGAG
GACACAGTGGAGCCCACGAGCACGAGCTGGAACCCACGAGGATGGCCTGGAACCCATGTCAGTCTCTCAC
CACCTCCAGCTTCGATGATGTGGGTGTCCTGCAGAAGAAGCTGGTGCCCTTCCTCACAGAGTTAGTAATG
AACTAGTCCGTAACTTGAAAGTATTTCGATTTCTTGGCTTTATATATCTTGTGGAAAGGACGATGATTGA
GTGGACGGGAAGGATTTACGCGTTAAGTCGACAATCAACCTCTGGATTACAAAATTTGTGAAAGATTGAC
TGGTATTCTTAACTATGTTGCTCCTTTTACGCTATGTGGATACGCTGCTTTAATGCCTTTGTATCATGCT
ATTGCTTCCCGTATGGCTTTCATTTTCTCCTCCTTGTATAAATCCTGGTTGCTGTCTCTTTATGAGGAGT
TGTGGCCCGTTGTCAGGCAACGTGGCGTGGTGTGCACTGTGTTTGCTGACGCAACCCCCACTGGTTGGGG
CATTGCCACCACCTGTCAGCTCCTTTCCGGGACTTTCGCTTTCCCCCTCCCTATTGCCACGGCGGAACTC
ATCGCCGCCTGCCTTGCCCGCTGCTGGACAGGGGCTCGGCTGTTGGGCACTGACAATTCCGTGGTGTTGT
CGGGGAAATCATCGTCCTTTCCTTGGCTGCTCGCCTGTGTTGCCACCTGGATTCTGCGCGGGACGTCCTT
CTGCTACGTCCCTTCGGCCCTCAATCCAGCGGACCTTCCTTCCCGCGGCCTGCTGCCGGCTCTGCGGCCT
CTTCCGCGTCTTCGCCTTCGCCCTCAGACGAGTCGGATCTCCCTTTGGGCCGCCTCCCCGCGTCGACTTT
AAGACCAATGACTTACAAGGCAGCTGTAGATCTTAGCCACTTTTTAAAAGAAAAGGGGGGACTGGAAGGG
CTAATTCACTCCCAACGAAGACAAGATCTGCTTTTTGCTTGTACTGGGTCTCTCTGGTTAGACCAGATCT
GAGCCTGGGAGCTCTCTGGCTAACTAGGGAACCCACTGCTTAAGCCTCAATAAAGCTTGCCTTGAGTGCT
TCAAGTAGTGTGTGCCCGTCTGTTGTGTGACTCTGGTAACTAGAGATCCCTCAGACCCTTTTAGTCAGTG
TGGAAAATCTCTAGCAGTACGTATAGTAGTTCATGTCATCTTATTATTCAGTATTTATAACTTGCAAAGA
AATGAATATCAGAGAGTGAGAGGAACTTGTTTATTGCAGCTTATAATGGTTACAAATAAAGCAATAGCAT
CACAAATTTCACAAATAAAGCATTTTTTTCACTGCATTCTAGTTGTGGTTTGTCCAAACTCATCAATGTA
TCTTATCATGTCTGGCTCTAGCTATCCCGCCCCTAACTCCGCCCATCCCGCCCCTAACTCCGCCCAGTTC
CGCCCATTCTCCGCCCCATGGCTGACTAATTTTTTTTATTTATGCAGAGGCCGAGGCCGCCTCGGCCTCT
GAGCTATTCCAGAAGTAGTGAGGAGGCTTTTTTGGAGGCCTAGGGACGTACCCAATTCGCCCTATAGTGA
GTCGTATTACGCGCGCTCACTGGCCGTCGTTTTACAACGTCGTGACTGGGAAAACCCTGGCGTTACCCAA
CTTAATCGCCTTGCAGCACATCCCCCTTTCGCCAGCTGGCGTAATAGCGAAGAGGCCCGCACCGATCGCC
CTTCCCAACAGTTGCGCAGCCTGAATGGCGAATGGG
[124 nt withheld, positions 7457-7580]
C
[91 nt withheld, positions 7582-7672]
A
[49 nt withheld, positions 7674-7722]
CCTTTGACGTTGGAGTCCACGTTCTTT
[37 nt withheld, positions 7750-7786]
ACCCTATCTCGGTCTATTCTTTTGATTTATAAGGGATTTTGCCGATTTCGGCCTATTGGTTAAAAAATGA
GCTGATTTAACAAAAATTTAACGCGAATTTTAACAAAATATTAACGCTTACAATTTAGGTGGCACTTTTC
GGGGAAATGTGCGCGGAACCCCTATTTGTTTATTTTTCTAAATACATTCAAATATGTATCCGCTCATGAG
ACAATAACCCTGATAAATGCTTCAATAATATTGAAAAAGGAAGAGTATGAGTATTCAACATTTCCGTGTC
GCCCTTATTCCCTTTTTTGCGGCATTTTGCCTTCCTGTTTTTGCTCACCCAGAAACGCTGGTGAAAGTAA
AAGATGCTGAAGATCAGTTGGGTGCACGAGTGGGTTACATCGAACTGGATCTCAACAGCGGTAAGATCCT
TGAGAGTTTTCGCCCCGAAGAACGTTTTCCAATGATGAGCACTTTTAAAGTTCTGCTATGTGGCGCGGTA
TTATCCCGTATTGACGCCGGGCAAGAGCAACTCGGTCGCCGCATACACTATTCTCAGAATGACTTGGTTG
AGTACTCACCAGTCACAGAAAAGCATCTTACGGATGGCATGACAGTAAGAGAATTATGCAGTGCTGCCAT
AACCATGAGTGATAACACTGCGGCCAACTTACTTCTGACAACGATCGGAGGACCGAAGGAGCTAACCGCT
TTTTTGCACAACATGGGGGATCATGTAACTCGCCTTGATCGTTGGGAACCGGAGCTGAATGAAGCCATAC
CAAACGACGAGCGTGACACCACGATGCCTGTAGCAATGGCAACAACGTTGCGCAAACTATTAACTGGCGA
ACTACTTACTCTAGCTTCCCGGCAACAATTAATAGACTGGATGGAGGCGGATAAAGTTGCAGGACCACTT
CTGCGCTCGGCCCTTCCGGCTGGCTGGTTTATTGCTGATAAATCTGGAGCCGGTGAGCGTGGGTCTCGCG
GTATCATTGCAGCACTGGGGCCAGATGGTAAGCCCTCCCGTATCGTAGTTATCTACACGACGGGGAGTCA
GGCAACTATGGATGAACGAAATAGACAGATCGCTGAGATAGGTGCCTCACTGATTAAGCATTGGTAACTG
TCAGACCAAGTTTACTCATATATACTTTAGATTGATTTAAAACTTCATTTTTAATTTAAAAGGATCTAGG
TGAAGATCCTTTTTGATAATCTCATGACCAAAATCCCTTAACGTGAGTTTTCGTTCCACTGAGCGTCAGA
CCCCGTAGAAAAGATCAAAGGATCTTCTTGAGATCCTTTTTTTCTGCGCGTAATCTGCTGCTTGCAAACA
AAAAAACCACCGCTACCAGCGGTGGTTTGTTTGCCGGATCAAGAGCTACCAACTCTTTTTCCGAAGGTAA
CTGGCTTCAGCAGAGCGCAGATACCAAATACTGTTCTTCTAGTGTAGCCGTAGTTAGGCCACCACTTCAA
GAACTCTGTAGCACCGCCTACATACCTCGCTCTGCTAATCCTGTTACCAGTGGCTGCTGCCAGTGGCGAT
AAGTCGTGTCTTACCGGGTTGGACTCAAGACGATAGTTACCGGATAAGGCGCAGCGGTCGGGCTGAACGG
GGGGTTCGTGCACACAGCCCAGCTTGGAGCGAACGACCTACACCGAACTGAGATACCTACAGCGTGAGCT
ATGAGAAAGCGCCACGCTTCCCGAAGGGAGAAAGGCGGACAGGTATCCGGTAAGCGGCAGGGTCGGAACA
GGAGAGCGCACGAGGGAGCTTCCAGGGGGAAACGCCTGGTATCTTTATAGTCCTGTCGGGTTTCGCCACC
TCTGACTTGAGCGTCGATTTTTGTGATGCTCGTCAGGGGGGCGGAGCCTATGGAAAAACGCCAGCAACGC
GGCCTTTTTACGGTTCCTGGCCTTTTGCTGGCCTTTTGCTCACATGTTCTTTCCTGCGTTATCCCCTGAT
TCTGTGGATAACCGTATTACCGCCTTTGAGTGAGCTGATACCGCTCGCCGCAGCCGAACGACCGAGCGCA
GCGAGTCAGTGAGCGAGGAAGCGGAAGAGCGCCCAATACGCAAACCGCCTCTCCCCGCGCGTTGGCCGAT
TCATTAATGCAGCTGGCACGACAGGTTTCCCGACTGGAAAGCGGGCAGTGAGCGCAACGCAATTAATGTG
AGTTAGCTCACTCATTAGGCACCCCAGGCTTTACACTTTATGCTTCCGGCTCGTATGTTGTGTGGAATTG
TGAGCGGATAACAATTTCACACAGGAAACAGCTATGACCATGATTACGCCAAGCGCGCAATTAACCCTCA
CTAAAGGGAACAAAAGCTGGAGCTGCAAGC
Features (pLannotate 1.2.2; 31 found; start..end, strand, type, name):
      5..231     +  promoter       RSV promoter: Rous sarcoma virus enhancer/promoter
    232..412     +  LTR            5' LTR (truncated): truncated 5' long terminal repeat (LTR) from HIV-1
    459..584     +  misc_feature   HIV-1 Ψ: packaging signal of human immunodeficiency virus type 1
    568..931     +  CDS            HIV-1 gag (fragment): gag protein from human immunodeficiency virus 1; gag
   1077..1310    +  misc_feature   RRE: The Rev response element (RRE) of HIV-1 allows for Rev-dependent mRNA export from the nucleus to the cytoplasm.
   1687..1713    +  CDS            Rev (fragment): human immunodeficiency virus 1 (HIV-1) Rev protein; rev; enhances nuclear export of unspliced and incompletely spliced viral mRNAs
   1720..1743    +  promoter       SV40 promoter (fragment): SV40 early promoter
   1744..1815    +  promoter       SV40 promoter (fragment): SV40 enhancer and early promoter
   1839..1974    +  rep_origin     SV40 ori: SV40 origin of replication
   2020..2616    +  CDS            PuroR (fragment): puromycin N-acetyltransferase; pac from Streptomyces; confers resistance to puromycin
   2665..2782    +  misc_feature   cPPT/CTS: central polypurine tract and central termination sequence of HIV-1
   2847..2913    +  CDS            small t antigen (fragment): SV40 (simian virus 40) small t antigen
   2920..4098    +  promoter       EF-1α promoter: strong constitutive promoter for human elongation factor EF-1α
   4115..5683    +  CDS            MBD1 (fragment): MBD1_HUMAN - Also known as CXXC3, PCM1. Experimental evidence at protein level: Swiss-Prot protein existence level 1. Transcriptional repressor that binds CpG islands in promoters where the DNA is methylated at position 5 of cytosine within CpG dinucleotides. Binding is abolished by the presence of 7-mG that is produced by DNA damage by methylmethanesulfonate (MMS). Acts as transcriptional repressor and plays a role in gene silencing by recruiting ATF7IP, which in turn recruits factors such as the histone methyltransferase SETDB1. Probably forms a complex with SETDB1 and ATF7IP that represses
   5888..5941    +  promoter       U6 promoter (fragment): RNA polymerase III promoter for human U6 snRNA
   5983..6571    +  misc_feature   WPRE: woodchuck hepatitis virus posttranscriptional regulatory element
   6622..6641    +  misc_feature   cPPT/CTS (fragment): central polypurine tract and central termination sequence of HIV-1
   6643..6876    +  LTR            3' LTR (ΔU3): self-inactivating 3' long terminal repeat (LTR) from HIV-1
   6954..7075    +  polyA_signal   SV40 poly(A) signal: SV40 polyadenylation signal
   7115..7250    +  rep_origin     SV40 ori: SV40 origin of replication
   7271..7289    -  promoter       T7 promoter: promoter for bacteriophage T7 RNA polymerase
   7297..7452    +  CDS            lacZα (fragment): LacZα fragment of β-galactosidase; lacZ fragment
   7457..7885    +  rep_origin     f1 ori (sequence partly withheld): f1 bacteriophage origin of replication; arrow indicates direction of (+) strand synthesis
   7938..8042    +  promoter       AmpR promoter: bla
   8043..8903    +  CDS            AmpR: β-lactamase; bla; confers resistance to ampicillin, carbenicillin, and related antibiotics
   9074..9662    +  rep_origin     ori: high-copy-number ColE1/pMB1/pBR322/pUC origin of replication
   9845..9937    +  CDS            lacI (fragment): lac repressor; lacI; The lac repressor binds to the lac operator to inhibit transcription in E. coli. This inhibition can be relieved by adding lactose or isopropyl-β-D-thiogalactopyranoside (IPTG).
   9950..9971    +  protein_bind   CAP binding site: CAP binding activates transcription in the presence of cAMP. E. coli catabolite activator protein
   9986..10016   +  promoter       lac promoter: promoter for the E. coli lac operon
  10024..10040   +  protein_bind   lac operator: The lac repressor binds to the lac operator to inhibit transcription in E. coli. This inhibition can be relieved by adding lactose or isopropyl-β-D-thiogalactopyranoside (IPTG). lac repressor encoded by lacI
  10085..10103   +  promoter       T3 promoter: promoter for bacteriophage T3 RNA polymerase
