[The description below was written by a language model from this plasmid's Addgene catalogue record and pLannotate feature annotations shown in this document.]
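Description:
TFORF2382 is a third-generation-style, self-inactivating lentiviral expression plasmid built on the pLX_TRC317 backbone, carrying the human MBD1 open reading frame as one member of a barcoded transcription factor ORF collection. In bacteria it is maintained through a high-copy ColE1/pUC-type origin and selected with ampicillin via the β-lactamase gene. An f1 origin and remnants of a lac/T7/T3 cloning region are also present in the backbone. The depositor notes that recombination can occur, as is common for plasmids carrying LTR repeats.

The viral genome is transcribed from an RSV promoter fused to a truncated HIV-1 5' LTR and includes the Ψ packaging signal, a gag fragment, the Rev response element for Rev-dependent nuclear export, a cPPT/CTS element, WPRE to enhance transcript stability and expression, and a ΔU3 3' LTR that inactivates LTR promoter activity after integration. An SV40 poly(A) signal follows the 3' LTR. Within this unit, an SV40 early promoter drives puromycin N-acetyltransferase for selection of transduced mammalian cells, and the strong constitutive EF-1α promoter drives MBD1, a methyl-CpG-binding transcriptional repressor involved in gene silencing. The annotation matches MBD1 over about 1.57 kb of the 1,862 bp recorded insert. The catalogue states that each construct carries a unique 24-bp barcode, although this is not annotated in the feature table. The short U6 promoter fragment downstream of the ORF does not appear to represent a functional cassette.

The construct is intended for MBD1 overexpression by lentiviral transduction, particularly in pooled screens where the barcode identifies which transcription factor each cell received, such as directed differentiation studies.
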