Addgene plasmid #143368: TFORF2382
Purpose: Lentiviral vector for overexpressing transcription factor ORFs with unique 24-bp barcodes. Barcodes facilitate identification of transcription factors in pooled screens.
Depositing lab: Feng Zhang. Depositing organization: Broad Institute. Publication: A transcription factor atlas of directed differentiation. Joung J, Ma S, Tay T, Geiger-Schuller KR, Kirchgatterer PC, Verdine VK, Guo B, Arias-Garcia MA, Allen WE, Singh A, Kuksenko O, Abudayyeh OO, Gootenberg JS, Fu Z, Macrae RK, Buenrostro JD, Regev A, Zhang F. Cell. 2023 Jan 5;186(1):209-229.e26. doi: 10.1016/j.cell.2022.11.026. PubMed 36608654.
Backbone
  Vector backbone: pLX_TRC317
  Backbone manufacturer: Broad Institute Genetic Perturbation Platform
  Backbone size w/o insert (bp): 8264
  Vector type: Mammalian Expression, Lentiviral
  Selectable markers: Puromycin
Growth in bacteria
  Bacterial resistance: Ampicillin, 100 μg/mL
  Growth temperature: 37°C
  Growth strain: NEB Stable
  Copy number: High Copy
Gene/Insert
  Gene/Insert name: MBD1
  Species: H. sapiens (human)
  Insert size (bp): 1862
  Entrez Gene: MBD1 (a.k.a. CXXC3, PCM1, RFT)
  Promoter: EF1a
  Cloning method: Unknown
  Sequencing primers: 5′ GGGTGGAGACTGAAGTTAGGCCAG; 3′ CACATAGCGTAAAAGGAGCAACATAG
Terms and licenses: Academic/Nonprofit Terms; Industry Terms: Not Available to Industry
Depositor comments: NM_015845,ENST00000269471,ENST00000588937 . The transcription factor ORF portion of this plasmid was synthesized by Genewiz. Please test multiple small colonies in case of plasmid recombination. To make this collection available in a timely manner, a portion of this collection was not fully sequenced by Addgene. If an Addgene verified full plasmid sequence is not available, please contact us prior to placing an order to request the full sequence.
How to cite: TFORF2382 was a gift from Feng Zhang (Addgene plasmid # 143368 ; http://n2t.net/addgene:143368 ; RRID:Addgene_143368)
