>Addgene plasmid #143368 | TFORF2382 | depositor partial sequence | sequence record 282242 | Insert
ACCGCCACCATGGCTGAGGACTGGCTGGACTGCCCGGCCCTGGGCCCTGGCTGGAAGCGCCGCGAAGTCT
TTCGCAAGTCAGGGGCCACCTGTGGACGCTCAGACACCTATTACCAGAGCCCCACAGGAGACAGGATCCG
AAGCAAAGTTGAGCTGACTCGATACCTGGGCCCTGCGTGTGATCTCACCCTCTTCGACTTCAAACAAGGC
ATCTTGTGCTATCCAGCCCCCAAGGCCCATCCCGTGGCGGTTGCCAGCAAGAAGCGAAAGAAGCCTTCAA
GGCCAGCCAAGACTCGGAAACGTCAGGTTGGACCCCAGAGTGGTGAGGTCAGGAAGGAGGCCCCGAGGGA
TGAGACCAAGGCTGACACTGACACAGCCCCAGCTTCATTCCCTGCTCCTGGGTGCTGTGAGAACTGTGGA
ATCAGCTTCTCAGGGGATGGCACCCAAAGGCAGCGGCTCAAAACGTTGTGCAAAGACTGTCGAGCACAGA
GAATTGCCTTCAACCGGGAACAGAGAATGTTTAAGCGTGTGGGCTGTGGGGAGTGTGCAGCCTGCCAGGT
AACAGAAGACTGTGGGGCCTGCTCCACCTGCCTCCTGCAGCTGCCCCATGATGTGGCATCGGGGCTGTTC
TGCAAGTGTGAACGGAGACGCTGCCTCCGGATTGTGGAAAGGAGCCGAGGGTGTGGAGTATGCCGGGGCT
GTCAGACCCAAGAGGATTGTGGCCATTGCCCCATCTGCCTTCGCCCTCCCCGCCCTGGTCTCAGGCGCCA
GTGGAAATGTGTCCAGCGACGTTGCCTACGGGGTAAACATGCCCGCCGCAAGGGAGGCTGTGACTCCAAG
ATGGCTGCCAGGCGGCGCCCCGGAGCCCAGCCACTGCCTCCACCACCCCCATCACAGTCCCCAGAGCCCA
CAGAGCCGCAGCCCTACACGAACCGCCGGCAGAACCGCAAGTGCGGGGCCTGTGCAGCCTGCCTACGGCG
GATGGACTGTGGCCGCTGCGACTTCTGCTGCGACAAGCCCAAATTCGGGGGCAGCAACCAGAAGCGCCAG
AAGTGTCGTTGGCGCCAATGCCTGCAGTTTGCCATGAAGCGGCTGCTGCCCAGTGTCTGGTCAGAGTCTG
AGGATGGGGCAGGATCGCCCCCACCTTACCGTCGTCGAAAGAGGCCCAGCTCTGCCCGACGGCACCATCT
TGGCCCTACCTTGAAGCCCACCTTGGCTACACGCACAGCCCAACCAGACCATACCCAGGCTCCAACGAAG
CAGGAAGCAGGTGGTGGCTTTGTGCTGCCCCCGCCTGGCACTGACCTTGTGTTTTTACGGGAAGGCGCAA
GCAGTCCTGTGCAGGTGCCGGGCCCTGTTGCAGCTTCCACAGAAGCCCTGTTGCAGGCAGTAGACCCAGG
CCTGCCTTCTGTGAAGCAAGAGCCACCTGACCCAGAGGAGGACAAGGAGGAGAACAAGGATGATTCTGCC
TCCAAATTGGCCCCAGAGGAAGAGGCAGGAGGGGCTGGCACACCCGTGATCACGGAGATTTTCAGCCTGG
GTGGAACCCGCTTCCGAGATACAGCAGTCTGGTTGCCAAGTCTGCAGGGCAGGCACTCGGGAAGGGAAGA
TGGATGTAAAGTGTGGGAGACCGAGGACACAGTGGAGCCCACGAGCACGAGCTGGAACCCACGAGGATGG
CCTGGAACCCATGTCAGTCTCTCACCACCTCCAGCTTCGATGATGTGGGTGTCCTGCAGAAGAAGCTGGT
GCCCTTCCTCACAGAGTTAGTAATGAACTAGTCCGTAACTTGAAAGTATTTCGATTTCTTGGCTTTATAT
ATCTTGTGGAAAGGACGATGATTGAGTGGACGGGAAGGATTT
