>Addgene plasmid #143368 | TFORF2382 | depositor partial sequence | sequence record 282243 | Barcode
TGATTGAGTGGACGGGAAGGATTT
